>Addgene plasmid #247889 | SFB-XPF-D205-457 | addgene full sequence | sequence record 494934 | Addgene NGS Result
TAGCCCATATATGGAGTTCCGCGTTACATAACTTACGGTAAATGGCCCGCCTGGCTGACCGCCCAACGAC
CCCCGCCCATTGACGTCAATAATGACGTATGTTCCCATAGTAACGCCAATAGGGACTTTCCATTGACGTC
AATGGGTGGAGTATTTACGGTAAACTGCCCACTTGGCAGTACATCAAGTGTATCATATGCCAAGTACGCC
CCCTATTGACGTCAATGACGGTAAATGGCCCGCCTGGCATTATGCCCAGTACATGACCTTATGGGACTTT
CCTACTTGGCAGTACATCTACGTATTAGTCATCGCTATTACCATGGTGATGCGGTTTTGGCAGTACATCA
ATGGGCGTGGATAGCGGTTTGACTCACGGGGATTTCCAAGTCTCCACCCCATTGACGTCAATGGGAGTTT
GTTTTGGCACCAAAATCAACGGGACTTTCCAAAATGTCGTAACAACTCCGCCCCATTGACGCAAATGGGC
GGTAGGCGTGTACGGTGGGAGGTCTATATAAGCAGAGCTGGTTTAGTGAACCGTCAGATCCGCTAGCGCT
ACCGGACTCAGATCTCGAGGCCACCATGAAAGAAACCGCTGCTGCTAAATTCGAACGCCAGCACATGGAC
AGCGGAGCCGGCGCAGGAGCCGGCGCTGACGCGCCTGACTACAAAGACGATGACGACAAGGGAGATTACA
AGGATGACGATGACAAAGGCGCGTCGATGGACGAGAAGACCACCGGCTGGCGGGGCGGCCACGTGGTGGA
GGGCCTGGCCGGCGAGCTGGAGCAGCTGCGGGCCAGGCTGGAGCACCACCCTCAGGGCCAGCGGGAGCCC
TCCGGCGGCTGCAAGCTGGGCGGCGCGCCTGAATTCTGCAGTCGACGGTACCGCGGGCCCATCGCTCGAG
AGACAAGTTTGTACAAAAAAGCAGGCTTCATGGAGTCAGGGCAGCCGGCTCGACGGATTGCCATGGCGCC
GCTGCTGGAGTACGAGCGACAGCTGGTGCTGGAACTGCTCGACACTGACGGGCTAGTAGTGTGCGCCCGC
GGGCTCGGCGCGGACCGGCTCCTCTACCACTTTCTCCAGCTGCACTGCCACCCAGCCTGCCTGGTGCTGG
TGCTCAACACGCAGCCGGCCGAGGAGGAGTATTTTATCAATCAGCTGAAGATAGAAGGAGTTGAACACCT
CCCTCGCCGTGTAACAAATGAAATCACAAGCAACAGTCGCTATGAAGTTTACACACAAGGTGGTGTTATA
TTTGCGACAAGTAGGATACTTGTGGTTGACTTCTTGACTGATAGAATACCTTCAGATTTAATTACTGGCA
TCTTGGTGTATAGAGCCCACAGAATAATCGAGTCTTGTCAAGAAGCATTCATCTTGCGCCTCTTTCGCCA
GAAAAACAAACGTGGTTTTATTAAAGCTTTCACAGACAATGCTGTTGCCTTTGATACTGGTTTTTGTCAT
GTGGAAAGAGTGATGAGAAATCTTTTTGTGAGGAAACTGTATCTGTGGCCAAGGTTCCATGTAGCAGTAA
ACTCATTTTTAAGTTCAAAGAGAATTAGGAAATCTCACAAAAGACCTAAAGACCCCCAAAACAAAGAACG
GGCTTCTACCAAAGAAAGAACCCTCAAAAAGAAAAAACGGAAGTTGACCTTAACTCAAATGGTAGGAAAA
CCTGAAGAACTGGAAGAGGAAGGAGATGTCGAGGAAGGATATCGTCGAGAAATAAGCAGTAGCCCAGAAA
GCTGCCCGGAAGAAATTAAGCATGAAGAATTTGATGTAAATTTGTCATCGGATGCTGCTTTCGGAATCCT
GAAAGAACCCCTCACTATCATCCATCCGCTTCTGGGTTGCAGCGACCCCTATGCTCTGACAAGGGTACTA
CATGAAGTGGAGCCAAGATACGTGGTTCTTTATGACGCAGAGCTAACCTTTGTTCGGCAGCTTGAAATTT
ACAGGGCGAGTAGGCCTGGGAAACCTCTGAGGGTTTACTTTCTTATATACGGAGGTTCAACTGAGGAACA
ACGCTATCTCACTGCTTTGCGGAAAGAAAAGGAAGCTTTTGAAAAACTCATAAGGGAAAAAGCAAGCATG
GTTGTCCCTGAAGAAAGAGAAGGCAGAGATGAAACAAACTTAGACCTAGTAAGAGGCACAGCATCTGCAG
ATGTTTCCACTGACACTCGGAAAGCCGGTGGCCAGGAACAGAATGGTACACAGCAAAGCATAGTTGTGGA
TATGCGTGAATTTCGAAGTGAGCTTCCATCTCTGATCCATCGTCGGGGCATTGACATTGAACCCGTGACT
TTAGAGGTTGGAGATTACATCCTCACTCCAGAAATGTGCGTGGAGCGCAAGAGTATCAGTGATTTAATCG
GCTCTTTAAATAACGGCCGCCTCTACAGCCAGTGCATCTCCATGTCCCGCTACTACAAGCGTCCCGTGCT
TCTGATTGAGTTTGACCCTAGCAAGCCTTTCTCTCTCACTTCCCGAGGTGCCTTGTTTCAGGAGATCTCC
AGCAATGACATTAGTTCCAAACTCACTCTTCTTACACTTCACTTCCCCAGACTACGGATTCTCTGGTGCC
CCTCTCCTCATGCAACGGCGGAGTTGTTTGAGGAGCTGAAACAAAGCAAGCCACAGCCTGATGCGGCGAC
AGCACTGGCCATTACAGCAGATTCTGAAACCCTTCCCGAGTCAGAGAAGTATAATCCTGGTCCCCAAGAC
TTCTTGTTAAAAATGCCAGGGGTGAATGCCAAAAACTGCCGCTCCTTGATGCACCACGTTAAGAACATCG
CAGAATTAGCAGCCCTGTCACAAGACGAGCTCACGAGTATTCTGGGGAATGCTGCAAATGCCAAACAGCT
TTATGATTTCATTCACACCTCTTTTGCAGAAGTCGTATCAAAAGGAAAAGGGAAAAAGTGAAACCCAGCT
TTCTTGTACAAAGTGGCTCGAGCAGGGATCCGCCCCTCTCCCTCCCCCCCCCCTAACGTTACTGGCCGAA
GCCGCTTGGAATAAGGCCGGTGTGCGTTTGTCTATATGTTATTTTCCACCATATTGCCGTCTTTTGGCAA
TGTGAGGGCCCGGAAACCTGGCCCTGTCTTCTTGACGAGCATTCCTAGGGGTCTTTCCCCTCTCGCCAAA
GGAATGCAAGGTCTGTTGAATGTCGTGAAGGAAGCGTAGGAATTCGCCAGCACAGTGGTCGACCCTGTGG
AATGTGTGTCAGTTAGGGTGTGGAAAGTCCCCAGGCTCCCCAGCAGGCAGAAGTATGCAAAGCATGCATC
TCAATTAGTCAGCAACCAGGTGTGGAAAGTCCCCAGGCTCCCCAGCAGGCAGAAGTATGCAAAGCATGCA
TCTCAATTAGTCAGCAACCATAGTCCCGCCCCTAACTCCGCCCATCCCGCCCCTAACTCCGCCCAGTTCC
GCCCATTCTCCGCCCCATGGCTGACTAATTTTTTTTATTTATGCAGAGGCCGAGGCCGCCTCGGCCTCTG
AGCTATTCCAGAAGTAGTGAGGAGGCTTTTTTGGAGGCCTAGGCTTTTGCAAAAAGCTTACCATGACCGA
GTACAAGCCCACGGTGCGCCTCGCCACCCGCGACGACGTCCCCAGGGCCGTACGCACCCTCGCCGCCGCG
TTCGCCGACTACCCCGCCACGCGCCACACCGTCGATCCGGACCGCCACATCGAGCGGGTCACCGAGCTGC
AAGAACTCTTCCTCACGCGCGTCGGGCTCGACATCGGCAAGGTGTGGGTCGCGGACGACGGCGCCGCGGT
GGCGGTCTGGACCACGCCGGAGAGCGTCGAAGCGGGGGCGGTGTTCGCCGAGATCGGCCCGCGCATGGCC
GAGTTGAGCGGTTCCCGGCTGGCCGCGCAGCAACAGATGGAAGGCCTCCTGGCGCCGCACCGGCCCAAGG
AGCCCGCGTGGTTCCTGGCCACCGTCGGCGTCTCGCCCGACCACCAGGGCAAGGGTCTGGGCAGCGCCGT
CGTGCTCCCCGGAGTGGAGGCGGCCGAGCGCGCCGGGGTGCCCGCCTTCCTGGAGACCTCCGCGCCCCGC
AACCTCCCCTTCTACGAGCGGCTCGGCTTCACCGTCACCGCCGACGTCGAGGTGCCCGAAGGACCGCGCA
CCTGGTGCATGACCCGCAAGCCCGGTGCCTGACGCCCGCCCCACGACCCGCAGCGCCCGACCGAAAGGAG
CGCACGACCCCATGCATCGATAAAATAAAAGATTTTATTTAGTCTCCAGAAAAAGGGGGGAATGAAAGAC
CCCACCTGTAGGTTTGGCAAGCTAGCTTAAGTAACGCCATTTTGCAAGGCATGGAAAAATACATAACTGA
GAATAGAGAAGTTCAGATCAAGGTCAGGAACAGATGGAACAGCTGAATATGGGCCAAACAGGATATCTGT
GGTAAGCAGTTCCTGCCCCGGCTCAGGGCCAAGAACAGATGGAACAGCTGAATATGGGCCAAACAGGATA
TCTGTGGTAAGCAGTTCCTGCCCCGGCTCAGGGCCAAGAACAGATGGTCCCCAGATGCGGTCCAGCCCTC
AGCAGTTTCTAGAGAACCATCAGATGTTTCCAGGGTGCCCCAAGGACCTGAAATGACCCTGTGCCTTATT
TGAACTAACCAATCAGTTCGCTTCTCGCTTCTGTTCGCGCGCTTCTGCTCCCCGAGCTCAATAAAAGAGC
CCACAACCCCTCACTCGGGGCGCCAGTCCTCCGATTGACTGAGTCGCCCGGGTACCCGTGTATCCAATAA
ACCCTCTTGCAGTTGCATCCGACTTGTGGTCTCGCTGTTCCTTGGGAGGGTCTCCTCTGAGTGATTGACT
ACCCGTCAGCGGGGGTCTTTCACATGCAGCATGTATCAAAATTAATTTGGTTTTTTTTCTTAAGTATTTA
CATTAAATGGCCATAGTTGCATTAATGAATCGGCCAACGCGCGGGGAGAGGCGGTTTGCGTATTGGGCGC
TCTTCCGCTTCCTCGCTCACTGACTCGCTGCGCTCGGTCGTTCGGCTGCGGCGAGCGGTATCAGCTCACT
CAAAGGCGGTAATACGGTTATCCACAGAATCAGGGGATAACGCAGGAAAGAACATGTGAGCAAAAGGCCA
GCAAAAGGCCAGGAACCGTAAAAAGGCCGCGTTGCTGGCGTTTTTCCATAGGCTCCGCCCCCCTGACGAG
CATCACAAAAATCGACGCTCAAGTCAGAGGTGGCGAAACCCGACAGGACTATAAAGATACCAGGCGTTTC
CCCCTGGAAGCTCCCTCGTGCGCTCTCCTGTTCCGACCCTGCCGCTTACCGGATACCTGTCCGCCTTTCT
CCCTTCGGGAAGCGTGGCGCTTTCTCATAGCTCACGCTGTAGGTATCTCAGTTCGGTGTAGGTCGTTCGC
TCCAAGCTGGGCTGTGTGCACGAACCCCCCGTTCAGCCCGACCGCTGCGCCTTATCCGGTAACTATCGTC
TTGAGTCCAACCCGGTAAGACACGACTTATCGCCACTGGCAGCAGCCACTGGTAACAGGATTAGCAGAGC
GAGGTATGTAGGCGGTGCTACAGAGTTCTTGAAGTGGTGGCCTAACTACGGCTACACTAGAAGAACAGTA
TTTGGTATCTGCGCTCTGCTGAAGCCAGTTACCTTCGGAAAAAGAGTTGGTAGCTCTTGATCCGGCAAAC
AAACCACCGCTGGTAGCGGTGGTTTTTTTGTTTGCAAGCAGCAGATTACGCGCAGAAAAAAAGGATCTCA
AGAAGATCCTTTGATCTTTTCTACGGGGTCTGACGCTCAGTGGAACGAAAACTCACGTTAAGGGATTTTG
GTCATGAGATTATCAAAAAGGATCTTCACCTAGATCCTTTTGCGGCCGCAAATCAATCTAAAGTATATAT
GAGTAAACTTGGTCTGACAGTTACCAATGCTTAATCAGTGAGGCACCTATCTCAGCGATCTGTCTATTTC
GTTCATCCATAGTTGCCTGACTCCCCGTCGTGTAGATAACTACGATACGGGAGGGCTTACCATCTGGCCC
CAGTGCTGCAATGATACCGCGAGACCCACGCTCACCGGCTCCAGATTTATCAGCAATAAACCAGCCAGCC
GGAAGGGCCGAGCGCAGAAGTGGTCCTGCAACTTTATCCGCCTCCATCCAGTCTATTAATTGTTGCCGGG
AAGCTAGAGTAAGTAGTTCGCCAGTTAATAGTTTGCGCAACGTTGTTGCCATTGCTACAGGCATCGTGGT
GTCACGCTCGTCGTTTGGTATGGCTTCATTCAGCTCCGGTTCCCAACGATCAAGGCGAGTTACATGATCC
CCCATGTTGTGCAAAAAAGCGGTTAGCTCCTTCGGTCCTCCGATCGTTGTCAGAAGTAAGTTGGCCGCAG
TGTTATCACTCATGGTTATGGCAGCACTGCATAATTCTCTTACTGTCATGCCATCCGTAAGATGCTTTTC
TGTGACTGGTGAGTACTCAACCAAGTCATTCTGAGAATAGTGTATGCGGCGACCGAGTTGCTCTTGCCCG
GCGTCAATACGGGATAATACCGCGCCACATAGCAGAACTTTAAAAGTGCTCATCATTGGAAAACGTTCTT
CGGGGCGAAAACTCTCAAGGATCTTACCGCTGTTGAGATCCAGTTCGATGTAACCCACTCGTGCACCCAA
CTGATCTTCAGCATCTTTTACTTTCACCAGCGTTTCTGGGTGAGCAAAAACAGGAAGGCAAAATGCCGCA
AAAAAGGGAATAAGGGCGACACGGAAATGTTGAATACTCATACTCTTCCTTTTTCAATATTATTGAAGCA
TTTATCAGGGTTATTGTCTCATGAGCGGATACATATTTGAATGTATTTAGAAAAATAAACAAATAGGGGT
TCCGCGCACATTTCCCCGAAAAGTGCCACCTGCAGCCTGAATATGGGCCAAACAGGATATCTGTGGTAAG
CAGTTCCTGCCCCGGCTCAGGGCCAAGAACAGATGGAACAGCTGAATATGGGCCAAACAGGATATCTGTG
GTAAGCAGTTCCTGCCCCGGCTCAGGGCCAAGAACAGATGGTCCCCAGATGCGGTCCAGCCCTCAGCAGT
TTCTAGAGAACCATCAGATGTTTCCAGGGTGCCCCAAGGACCTGAAATGACCCTGTGCCTTATTTGAACT
AACCAATCAGTTCGCTTCTCGCTTCTGTTCGCGCGCTTCTGCTCCCCGAGCTCAATAAAAGAGCCCACAA
CCCCTCACTCGGGGCGCCAGTCCTCCGATTGACTGAGTCGCCCGGGTACCCGTGTATCCAATAAACCCTC
TTGCAGTTGCATCCGACTTGTGGTCTCGCTGTTCCTTGGGAGGGTCTCCTCTGAGTGATTGACTACCCGT
CAGCGGGGGTCTTTCATTTGGGGGCTCGTCCGGGATCGGGAGACCCCTGCCCAGGGACCACCGACCCACC
ACCGGGAGGCAAGCTGGCCAGCAACTTATCTGTGTCTGTCCGATTGTCTAGTGTCTATGACTGATTTTAT
GCGCCTGCGTCGGTACTAGTTAGCTAACTAGCTCTGTATCTGGCGGACCCGTGGTGGAACTGACGAGTTC
TGAACACCCGGCCGCAACCCTGGGAGACGTCCCAGGGACTTTGGGGGCCGTTTTTGTGGCCCGACCTGAG
GAAGGGAGTCGATGTGGAATCCGACCCCGTCAGGATATGTGGTTCTGGTAGGAGACGAGAACCTAAAACA
GTTCCCGCCTCCGTCTGAATTTTTGCTTTCGGTTTGGAACCGAAGCCGCGCGTCTTGTCTGCTGCAGCGC
TGCAGCATCGTTCTGTGTTGTCTCTGTCTGACTGTGTTTCTGTATTTGTCTGAAAATTAGGGCCAGACTG
TTACCACTCCCTTAAGTTTGACCTTAGGTCACTGGAAAGATGTCGAGCGGATCGCTCACAACCAGTCGGT
AGATGTCAAGAAGAGACGTTGGGTTACCTTCTGCTCTGCAGAATGGCCAACCTTTAACGTCGGATGGCCG
CGAGACGGCACCTTTAACCGAGACCTCATCACCCAGGTTAAGATCAAGGTCTTTTCACCTGGCCCGCATG
GACACCCAGACCAGGTCCCCTACATCGTGACCTGGGAAGCCTTGGCTTTTGACCCCCCTCCCTGGGTCAA
GCCCTTTGTACACCCTAAGCCTCCGCCTCCTCTTCCTCCATCCGCCCCGTCTCTCCCCCTTGAACCTCCT
CGTTCGACCCCGCCTCGATCCTCCCTTTATCCAGCCCTCACTCCTTCTCTAGGCGCCGGCCGGATCCCAG
TGTGGTGGTACTAATAGTAATCAATTACGGGGTCATTAGTTCA
Features (pLannotate 1.2.2; 23 found; start..end, strand, type, name):
     22..325     +  enhancer       CMV enhancer: human cytomegalovirus immediate early enhancer
    326..529     +  promoter       CMV promoter: human cytomegalovirus (CMV) immediate early promoter
    552..579     +  misc_feature   MCS (fragment): multiple cloning site
    589..633     +  CDS            S-Tag: affinity and epitope tag derived from pancreatic ribonuclease A
    682..710     +  CDS            3xFLAG (fragment): three tandem FLAG® epitope tags
    727..840     +  CDS            SBP: streptavidin-binding peptide selected from a peptide library; binds streptavidin with nanomolar affinity (Keefe et al., 2001)
    871..900     +  misc_feature   MCS (fragment): multiple cloning site
    913..937     +  protein_bind   attB1: mutant version of attB; recombination site for the Gateway® BP reaction BP Clonase™
    940..2928    +  CDS            ERCC4 (fragment): XPF_HUMAN - Also known as ERCC11, XPF. Experimental evidence at protein level: Swiss-Prot protein existence level 1. Catalytic component of a structure-specific DNA repair endonuclease responsible for the 5-prime incision during DNA repair. Involved in homologous recombination that assists in removing interstrand cross-link. From Homo sapiens (Human).
   2936..2956    -  protein_bind   attB2: mutant version of attB; core recombination site for the Gateway® BP reaction BP Clonase™
   2973..3185    +  misc_feature   IRES (fragment): internal ribosome entry site (IRES) of the encephalomyocarditis virus (EMCV)
   3224..3553    +  promoter       SV40 promoter: SV40 enhancer and early promoter
   3563..4162    +  CDS            PuroR: puromycin N-acetyltransferase; pac from Streptomyces alboniger; confers resistance to puromycin
   4261..4382    +  LTR            3' LTR (ΔU3) (fragment): self-inactivating 3' long terminal repeat (LTR) from Moloney murine leukemia virus
   4383..4852    +  LTR            LTR: long terminal repeat from Moloney murine leukemia virus
   4918..4970    -  CDS            lacI (fragment): lac repressor; lacI; The lac repressor binds to the lac operator to inhibit transcription in E. coli. This inhibition can be relieved by adding lactose or isopropyl-β-D-thiogalactopyranoside (IPTG).
   5153..5741    -  rep_origin     ori: high-copy-number ColE1/pMB1/pBR322/pUC origin of replication
   5901..6761    -  CDS            AmpR: β-lactamase; bla; confers resistance to ampicillin, carbenicillin, and related antibiotics
   6762..6866    -  promoter       AmpR promoter: bla
   6897..7366    +  LTR            LTR: long terminal repeat from Moloney murine leukemia virus
   7490..7764    +  misc_feature   MESV Ψ (fragment): packaging signal of murine embryonic stem cell virus
   7831..8247    +  CDS            gag (truncated): truncated Moloney murine leukemia virus (MMLV) gag gene lacking the start codon
   8272..8303    +  enhancer       CMV enhancer (fragment): human cytomegalovirus immediate early enhancer
