[The description below was written by a language model from this plasmid's Addgene catalogue record and pLannotate feature annotations shown in this document.]
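Description:
SFB-XPF-D205-457 is a mammalian expression plasmid built on the pMH-SFB-N backbone that encodes a human XPF (ERCC4) internal deletion mutant lacking amino acids 205–457, fused at its N terminus to the triple SFB tag. The feature table shows a CMV enhancer/promoter driving an open reading frame that begins with the S-tag, continues through a FLAG epitope (annotated as a fragment of 3xFLAG) and the streptavidin-binding peptide, and then runs across an attB1 site into the ERCC4 coding sequence, which is closed by attB2. These flanking att sites reflect the Gateway recombination used to transfer the insert into the destination vector. In bacteria the plasmid is maintained by a high-copy ColE1/pUC-type origin and selected with ampicillin through the β-lactamase gene.

Downstream of the insert lie a partial EMCV IRES and an SV40 early promoter driving the puromycin N-acetyltransferase gene, which allows puromycin selection of transfected mammalian cells. The backbone also carries gammaretroviral elements: Moloney murine leukemia virus LTRs, an MESV packaging signal fragment and a truncated gag. These indicate a retroviral vector ancestry, although the catalogue entry lists the plasmid only as a mammalian expression construct and does not describe viral packaging.

XPF is the catalytic subunit of the structure-specific XPF-ERCC1 endonuclease involved in DNA repair, including the removal of interstrand crosslinks. The SFB tag supports detection via FLAG and sequential affinity purification on streptavidin and S-protein resins. A deletion mutant of this kind is suited to mapping the regions of XPF needed for partner binding or repair function, consistent with the associated study of SLX4IP, SLX4 and XPF-ERCC1 in crosslink repair, though the record does not state the specific experiment.
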