Addgene plasmid #247889: SFB-XPF-D205-457
Purpose: Mammalian expression construct for N-terminal S protein-Flag-Streptavidin binding peptide (SFB)-tagged XPF D205-457
Depositing lab: Junjie Chen & Huimin Zhang. Depositing organization: University of Texas MD Anderson Cancer Center. Publication: SLX4IP acts with SLX4 and XPF-ERCC1 to promote interstrand crosslink repair. Zhang H, Chen Z, Ye Y, Ye Z, Cao D, Xiong Y, Srivastava M, Feng X, Tang M, Wang C, Tainer JA, Chen J. Nucleic Acids Res. 2019 Nov 4;47(19):10181-10201. doi: 10.1093/nar/gkz769. PubMed 31495888.
Backbone
  Vector backbone: pMH-SFB-N
  Vector type: Mammalian Expression
Growth in bacteria
  Bacterial resistance: Ampicillin, 100 μg/mL
  Growth temperature: 37°C
  Growth strain: DH5alpha
  Copy number: High Copy
Gene/Insert
  Gene/Insert name: XPF
  Species: H. sapiens (human)
  Mutation: deletion of amino acid 205-457
  Entrez Gene: ERCC4 (a.k.a. ERCC11, FANCQ, RAD1, XFEPS, XPF)
  Tag / fusion protein: S protein-Flag-Streptavidin binding peptide (SFB) (N terminal on backbone)
  Cloning method: Gateway Cloning
Terms and licenses: Academic/Nonprofit Terms; Industry Terms: Not Available to Industry
How to cite: SFB-XPF-D205-457 was a gift from Junjie Chen & Huimin Zhang (Addgene plasmid # 247889 ; http://n2t.net/addgene:247889 ; RRID:Addgene_247889)
